Addgene plasmid #186515: Tubulin-hfYFP
Purpose: Localization of hyperfolder YFP fluorescent protein to tubulin
Depositing lab: Gregory Petsko. Publication: Chemically stable fluorescent proteins for advanced microscopy. Campbell BC, Paez-Segala MG, Looger LL, Petsko GA, Liu CF. Nat Methods. 2022 Nov 7. pii: 10.1038/s41592-022-01660-7. doi: 10.1038/s41592-022-01660-7. PubMed 36344833.
Backbone
  Vector backbone: n/a
  Vector type: Mammalian Expression
  Selectable markers: Neomycin (select with G418)
Growth in bacteria
  Bacterial resistance: Kanamycin, 50 μg/mL
  Growth temperature: 37°C
  Growth strain: DH5alpha
  Copy number: High Copy
Gene/Insert
  Gene/Insert name: Hyperfolder YFP (alt name: hfYFP)
  Species: Synthetic
  Insert size (bp): 717
  Mutation: mGreenLantern-F46L/C48S/V68L/A69M/C70V/K101E/T105Y/K149N/T167I/H203Y/K206V/D234N
  Promoter: CMV
  Tag / fusion protein: Tubulin (C terminal on insert)
  Cloning method: Restriction Enzyme; 5′ cloning site BshTI (not destroyed); 3′ cloning site XhoI (not destroyed)
  Sequencing primers: 5′ CMV Forward (CGCAAATGGGCGGTAGGCGTG); 3′ GACATGGACGAGCTGTACAAG
Terms and licenses: Academic/Nonprofit Terms; Industry Terms: Not Available to Industry
How to cite: Tubulin-hfYFP was a gift from Gregory Petsko (Addgene plasmid # 186515 ; http://n2t.net/addgene:186515 ; RRID:Addgene_186515)
