[The description below was written by a language model from this plasmid's Addgene catalogue record and pLannotate feature annotations shown in this document.]
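Description:
Tubulin-hfYFP is a 6,045 bp mammalian expression plasmid that labels microtubules with hyperfolder YFP (hfYFP), a synthetic yellow fluorescent protein. The backbone is not named in the record. Its layout nonetheless resembles the common fluorescent-protein fusion vector design: a high-copy ColE1/pUC-type origin for propagation in E. coli, an f1 phage origin, and a single NeoR/KanR (Tn5 aminoglycoside phosphotransferase) gene. That gene is preceded by both a bacterial bla-type promoter and the SV40 enhancer/early promoter and is followed by the HSV TK polyadenylation signal. This dual-promoter arrangement lets one marker confer kanamycin resistance in bacteria and G418 resistance in transfected mammalian cells. Short fragments annotated as ble, bGH poly(A) and SV40 large T antigen appear to be small partial matches in backbone sequence rather than functional elements.

The expression cassette is driven by the human CMV immediate-early enhancer and promoter, which span the numbering origin of the circular sequence. Downstream lies the 717 bp hfYFP coding sequence. The annotation software labels it as an mGreenLantern fragment because hfYFP derives from mGreenLantern through twelve substitutions, including C48S, C70V and H203Y. A short remnant of the multiple cloning site acts as a linker to an alpha-tubulin coding sequence, whose best match is the bovine alpha-1B chain. Tubulin therefore sits at the C-terminus of the fluorescent protein, and the transcript ends at an SV40 poly(A) signal. The expressed fusion is intended to incorporate into microtubules, so the plasmid serves as a localization marker for imaging the microtubule cytoskeleton. It also serves to demonstrate hfYFP as a fusion tag, in the context of work on chemically stable fluorescent proteins for advanced microscopy.
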