Features (pLannotate 1.2.2; 15 found; start..end, strand, type, name):
    227..944     +  CDS            mGreenLantern (fragment): monomeric GFP derivative that displays exceptionally high brightness in cells (Campbell et al., 2020)
    944..962     +  misc_feature   MCS (fragment): multiple cloning site
    965..2314    +  CDS            TBA1B_BOVIN: Experimental evidence at protein level: Swiss-Prot protein existence level 1. Tubulin is the major constituent of microtubules. It binds two moles of GTP, one at an exchangeable site on the beta chain and one at a non-exchangeable site on the alpha chain. From Bos taurus (Bovine).
   2340..2424    +  CDS            large T antigen (fragment): large T antigen from SV40 (simian virus 40)
   2447..2568    +  polyA_signal   SV40 poly(A) signal: SV40 polyadenylation signal
   2602..3030    -  rep_origin     f1 ori (sequence partly withheld): f1 bacteriophage origin of replication; arrow indicates direction of (+) strand synthesis
   3057..3161    +  promoter       AmpR promoter: bla
   3163..3520    +  promoter       SV40 promoter: SV40 enhancer and early promoter
   3555..4349    +  CDS            NeoR/KanR: aminoglycoside phosphotransferase from Tn5; aph(3')-II (or nptII); confers resistance to neomycin, kanamycin, and G418 (Geneticin®)
   4370..4522    +  CDS            ble (fragment): BLE_KLEPN - Experimental evidence at protein level: Swiss-Prot protein existence level 1. Binding protein with a strong affinity to the bleomycin family of antibiotics. Binds to CL990; an antimitotic-antibiotic compound. From Klebsiella pneumoniae.
   4581..4628    +  polyA_signal   HSV TK poly(A) signal: herpes simplex virus thymidine kinase polyadenylation signal (Cole and Stacy, 1985)
   4719..4735    -  polyA_signal   bGH poly(A) signal (fragment): bovine growth hormone polyadenylation signal
   4957..5545    +  rep_origin     ori: high-copy-number ColE1/pMB1/pBR322/pUC origin of replication
   5720..6023    +  enhancer       CMV enhancer: human cytomegalovirus immediate early enhancer
   6024..182     +  promoter       CMV promoter (across the origin): human cytomegalovirus (CMV) immediate early promoter
>Addgene plasmid #186515 | Tubulin-hfYFP | addgene full sequence | sequence record 368091 | Addgene NGS Result
TCAATGGGCGTGGATAGCGGTTTGACTCACGGGGATTTCCAAGTCTCCACCCCATTGACGTCAATGGGAG
TTTGTTTTGGCACCAAAATCAACGGGACTTTCCAAAATGTCGTAACAACTCCGCCCCATTGACGCAAATG
GGCGGTAGGCGTGTACGGTGGGAGGTCTATATAAGCAGAGCTGGTTTAGTGAACCGTCAGATCCGCTAGC
GCTACCGGTCGCCACCATGGTGAGCAAGGGCGAGGAGCTGTTCACCGGGGTGGTGCCCATCCTGGTCGAG
CTGGACGGCGACGTAAACGGCCACAAGTTCAGCGTCCGCGGCGAGGGCGAGGGCGATGCCACCAACGGCA
AGCTGACCCTGAAGCTCATCTCCACCACCGGCAAGCTGCCCGTGCCCTGGCCCACCCTCGTGACCACCTT
AGGCTACGGCCTGATGGTGTTCGCCCGCTACCCCGACCACATGAAGCAGCACGACTTCTTCAAGTCCGCC
ATGCCCGAAGGCTACGTCCAGGAGCGCACCATCTCTTTCGAGGACGACGGTTACTACAAGACCCGCGCCG
AGGTGAAGTTCGAGGGCGACACCCTGGTGAACCGCATCGTGCTGAAGGGCATCGACTTCAAGGAGGACGG
CAACATCCTGGGGCACAAGCTGGAGTACAACTTCAACAGCCACAACGTCTATATCACGGCCGACAAGCAG
AAGAACGGCATCAAGGCTAACTTCAAGATCCGCCACAACGTTGAGGACGGCGGCGTGCAGCTCGCCGACC
ACTACCAGCAGAACACCCCCATCGGCGACGGCCCCGTGCTGCTGCCCGACAACCACTACCTGAGCTACCA
GTCCGTCCTGAGCAAAGACCCCAACGAGAAGCGCGATCACATGGTCCTGAAGGAGAGGGTGACCGCCGCC
GGGATTACACATGACATGAACGAGCTGTACAAGTCCGGACTCAGATCTCGAGTGCGTGAGTGCATCTCCA
TCCACGTTGGCCAGGCTGGTGTCCAGATTGGCAATGCCTGCTGGGAGCTCTACTGCCTGGAACACGGCAT
CCAGCCCGATGGCCAGATGCCAAGTGACAAGACCATTGGGGGAGGAGATGACTCCTTCAACACCTTCTTC
AGTGAGACGGGCGCTGGCAAGCACGTGCCCCGGGCTGTGTTTGTAGACTTGGAACCCACAGTCATTGATG
AAGTTCGCACTGGCACCTACCGCCAGCTCTTCCACCCTGAGCAGCTCATCACAGGCAAGGAAGATGCTGC
CAATAACTATGCCCGAGGGCACTACACCATTGGCAAGGAGATCATTGACCTTGTGTTGGACCGAATTCGC
AAGCTGGCTGACCAGTGCACCGGTCTTCAGGGCTTCTTGGTTTTCCACAGCTTTGGTGGGGGAACTGGTT
CTGGGTTCACCTCCCTGCTCATGGAACGTCTCTCAGTTGATTATGGCAAGAAGTCCAAGCTGGAGTTCTC
CATTTACCCAGCACCCCAGGTTTCCACAGCTGTAGTTGAGCCCTACAACTCCATCCTCACCACCCACACC
ACCCTGGAGCACTCTGATTGTGCCTTCATGGTAGACAATGAGGCCATCTATGACATCTGTCGTAGAAACC
TCGATATCGAGCGCCCAACCTACACTAACCTTAACCGCCTTATTAGCCAGATTGTGTCCTCCATCACTGC
TTCCCTGAGATTTGATGGAGCCCTGAATGTTGACCTGACAGAATTCCAGACCAACCTGGTGCCCTACCCC
CGCATCCACTTCCCTCTGGCCACATATGCCCCTGTCATCTCTGCTGAGAAAGCCTACCATGAACAGCTTT
CTGTAGCAGAGATCACCAATGCTTGCTTTGAGCCAGCCAACCAGATGGTGAAATGTGACCCTCGCCATGG
TAAATACATGGCTTGCTGCCTGTTGTACCGTGGTGACGTGGTTCCCAAAGATGTCAATGCTGCCATTGCC
ACCATCAAAACCAAGCGCAGCATCCAGTTTGTGGATTGGTGCCCCACTGGCTTCAAGGTTGGCATCAACT
ACCAGCCTCCCACTGTGGTGCCTGGTGGAGACCTGGCCAAGGTACAGAGAGCTGTGTGCATGCTGAGCAA
CACCACAGCCATTGCTGAGGCCTGGGCTCGCCTGGACCACAAGTTTGACCTGATGTATGCCAAGCGTGCC
TTTGTTCACTGGTACGTGGGTGAGGGGATGGAGGAAGGCGAGTTTTCAGAGGCCCGTGAAGATATGGCTG
CCCTTGAGAAGGATTATGAGGAGGTTGGTGTGGATTCTGTTGAAGGAGAGGGTGAGGAAGAAGGAGAGGA
ATACTAAGGATCCACCGGATCTAGATAACTGATCATAATCAGCCATACCACATTTGTAGAGGTTTTACTT
GCTTTAAAAAACCTCCCACACCTCCCCCTGAACCTGAAACATAAAATGAATGCAATTGTTGTTGTTAACT
TGTTTATTGCAGCTTATAATGGTTACAAATAAAGCAATAGCATCACAAATTTCACAAATAAAGCATTTTT
TTCACTGCATTCTAGTTGTGGTTTGTCCAAACTCATCAATGTATCTTAACGCGTAAATTGTAAGCGTTAA
TATTTTGTTAAAATTCGCGTTAAATTTTTGTTAAATCAGCTCATTTTTTAACCAATAGGCCGAAATCGGC
AAAATCCCTTATAAATCAAAAGAATAGACCGAGATAGGGT
[37 nt withheld, positions 2701-2737]
AAAGAACGTGGACTCCAACGTCAAAGG
[49 nt withheld, positions 2765-2813]
T
[91 nt withheld, positions 2815-2905]
G
[124 nt withheld, positions 2907-3030]
CAGGTGGCACTTTTCGGGGAAATGTGCGCGGAACCCCTATTTGTTTATTTTTCTAAATACATTCAAATAT
GTATCCGCTCATGAGACAATAACCCTGATAAATGCTTCAATAATATTGAAAAAGGAAGAGTCCTGAGGCG
GAAAGAACCAGCTGTGGAATGTGTGTCAGTTAGGGTGTGGAAAGTCCCCAGGCTCCCCAGCAGGCAGAAG
TATGCAAAGCATGCATCTCAATTAGTCAGCAACCAGGTGTGGAAAGTCCCCAGGCTCCCCAGCAGGCAGA
AGTATGCAAAGCATGCATCTCAATTAGTCAGCAACCATAGTCCCGCCCCTAACTCCGCCCATCCCGCCCC
TAACTCCGCCCAGTTCCGCCCATTCTCCGCCCCATGGCTGACTAATTTTTTTTATTTATGCAGAGGCCGA
GGCCGCCTCGGCCTCTGAGCTATTCCAGAAGTAGTGAGGAGGCTTTTTTGGAGGCCTAGGCTTTTGCAAA
GATCGATCAAGAGACAGGATGAGGATCGTTTCGCATGATTGAACAAGATGGATTGCACGCAGGTTCTCCG
GCCGCTTGGGTGGAGAGGCTATTCGGCTATGACTGGGCACAACAGACAATCGGCTGCTCTGATGCCGCCG
TGTTCCGGCTGTCAGCGCAGGGGCGCCCGGTTCTTTTTGTCAAGACCGACCTGTCCGGTGCCCTGAATGA
ACTGCAAGACGAGGCAGCGCGGCTATCGTGGCTGGCCACGACGGGCGTTCCTTGCGCAGCTGTGCTCGAC
GTTGTCACTGAAGCGGGAAGGGACTGGCTGCTATTGGGCGAAGTGCCGGGGCAGGATCTCCTGTCATCTC
ACCTTGCTCCTGCCGAGAAAGTATCCATCATGGCTGATGCAATGCGGCGGCTGCATACGCTTGATCCGGC
TACCTGCCCATTCGACCACCAAGCGAAACATCGCATCGAGCGAGCACGTACTCGGATGGAAGCCGGTCTT
GTCGATCAGGATGATCTGGACGAAGAGCATCAGGGGCTCGCGCCAGCCGAACTGTTCGCCAGGCTCAAGG
CGAGCATGCCCGACGGCGAGGATCTCGTCGTGACCCATGGCGATGCCTGCTTGCCGAATATCATGGTGGA
AAATGGCCGCTTTTCTGGATTCATCGACTGTGGCCGGCTGGGTGTGGCGGACCGCTATCAGGACATAGCG
TTGGCTACCCGTGATATTGCTGAAGAGCTTGGCGGCGAATGGGCTGACCGCTTCCTCGTGCTTTACGGTA
TCGCCGCTCCCGATTCGCAGCGCATCGCCTTCTATCGCCTTCTTGACGAGTTCTTCTGAGCGGGACTCTG
GGGTTCGAAATGACCGACCAAGCGACGCCCAACCTGCCATCACGAGATTTCGATTCCACCGCCGCCTTCT
ATGAAAGGTTGGGCTTCGGAATCGTTTTCCGGGACGCCGGCTGGATGATCCTCCAGCGCGGGGATCTCAT
GCTGGAGTTCTTCGCCCACCCTAGGGGGAGGCTAACTGAAACACGGAAGGAGACAATACCGGAAGGAACC
CGCGCTATGACGGCAATAAAAAGACAGAATAAAACGCACGGTGTTGGGTCGTTTGTTCATAAACGCGGGG
TTCGGTCCCAGGGCTGGCACTCTGTCGATACCCCACCGAGACCCCATTGGGGCCAATACGCCCGCGTTTC
TTCCTTTTCCCCACCCCACCCCCCAAGTTCGGGTGAAGGCCCAGGGCTCGCAGCCAACGTCGGGGCGGCA
GGCCCTGCCATAGCCTCAGGTTACTCATATATACTTTAGATTGATTTAAAACTTCATTTTTAATTTAAAA
GGATCTAGGTGAAGATCCTTTTTGATAATCTCATGACCAAAATCCCTTAACGTGAGTTTTCGTTCCACTG
AGCGTCAGACCCCGTAGAAAAGATCAAAGGATCTTCTTGAGATCCTTTTTTTCTGCGCGTAATCTGCTGC
TTGCAAACAAAAAAACCACCGCTACCAGCGGTGGTTTGTTTGCCGGATCAAGAGCTACCAACTCTTTTTC
CGAAGGTAACTGGCTTCAGCAGAGCGCAGATACCAAATACTGTTCTTCTAGTGTAGCCGTAGTTAGGCCA
CCACTTCAAGAACTCTGTAGCACCGCCTACATACCTCGCTCTGCTAATCCTGTTACCAGTGGCTGCTGCC
AGTGGCGATAAGTCGTGTCTTACCGGGTTGGACTCAAGACGATAGTTACCGGATAAGGCGCAGCGGTCGG
GCTGAACGGGGGGTTCGTGCACACAGCCCAGCTTGGAGCGAACGACCTACACCGAACTGAGATACCTACA
GCGTGAGCTATGAGAAAGCGCCACGCTTCCCGAAGGGAGAAAGGCGGACAGGTATCCGGTAAGCGGCAGG
GTCGGAACAGGAGAGCGCACGAGGGAGCTTCCAGGGGGAAACGCCTGGTATCTTTATAGTCCTGTCGGGT
TTCGCCACCTCTGACTTGAGCGTCGATTTTTGTGATGCTCGTCAGGGGGGCGGAGCCTATGGAAAAACGC
CAGCAACGCGGCCTTTTTACGGTTCCTGGCCTTTTGCTGGCCTTTTGCTCACATGTTCTTTCCTGCGTTA
TCCCCTGATTCTGTGGATAACCGTATTACCGCCATGCATTAGTTATTAATAGTAATCAATTACGGGGTCA
TTAGTTCATAGCCCATATATGGAGTTCCGCGTTACATAACTTACGGTAAATGGCCCGCCTGGCTGACCGC
CCAACGACCCCCGCCCATTGACGTCAATAATGACGTATGTTCCCATAGTAACGCCAATAGGGACTTTCCA
TTGACGTCAATGGGTGGAGTATTTACGGTAAACTGCCCACTTGGCAGTACATCAAGTGTATCATATGCCA
AGTACGCCCCCTATTGACGTCAATGACGGTAAATGGCCCGCCTGGCATTATGCCCAGTACATGACCTTAT
GGGACTTTCCTACTTGGCAGTACATCTACGTATTAGTCATCGCTATTACCATGGTGATGCGGTTTTGGCA
GTACA
